>Addgene plasmid #110765 | mature ISG15 C-term. Domain (79-165, W123A) | addgene full sequence | sequence record 212886 | Addgene NGS Result
CAAGGAGATGGCGCCCAACAGTCCCCCGGCCACGGGGCCTGCCACCATACCCACGCCGAAACAAGCGCTC
ATGAGCCCGAAGTGGCGAGCCCGATCTTCCCCATCGGTGATGTCGGCGATATAGGCGCCAGCAACCGCAC
CTGTGGCGCCGGTGATGCCGGCCACGATGCGTCCGGCGTAGAGGATCGAGATCTCGATCCCGCGAAATTA
ATACGACTCACTATAGGGGAATTGTGAGCGGATAACAATTCCCCTCTAGAAATAATTTTGTTTAACTTTA
AGAAGGAGATATACCATGGGCAGCAGCCATCATCATCATCATCACAGCAGCGGTCTGGAAGTTCTGTTTC
AGGGCCCGGACGAACCTCTGAGCATCCTGGTGAGGAATAACAAGGGCCGCAGCAGCACCTACGAGGTGCG
GCTGACGCAGACCGTGGCCCACCTGAAGCAGCAAGTGAGCGGGCTGGAGGGTGTGCAGGACGACCTGTTC
GCGCTGACCTTCGAGGGGAAGCCCCTGGAGGACCAGCTCCCGCTGGGGGAGTACGGCCTCAAGCCCCTGA
GCACCGTGTTCATGAATCTGCGCCTGCGGGGAGGCGGCACAGAGCCTGGCGGGCGGAGCTAAAGCTTTCT
AGACCATTTAAACACCACCACCACCACCACTGAGATCCGGCTGCTAACAAAGCCCGAAAGGAAGCTGAGT
TGGCTGCTGCCACCGCTGAGCAATAACTAGCATAACCCCTTGGGGCCTCTAAACGGGTCTTGAGGGGTTT
TTTGCTGAAAGGAGGAACTATATCCGGATTGGCGAATGGG
[124 nt withheld, positions 811-934]
C
[91 nt withheld, positions 936-1026]
A
[49 nt withheld, positions 1028-1076]
CCTTTGACGTTGGAGTCCACGTTCTTT
[37 nt withheld, positions 1104-1140]
ACCCTATCTCGGTCTATTCTTTTGATTTATAAGGGATTTTGCCGATTTCGGCCTATTGGTTAAAAAATGA
GCTGATTTAACAAAAATTTAACGCGAATTTTAACAAAATATTAACGCTTACAATTTAGGTGGCACTTTTC
GGGGAAATGTGCGCGGAACCCCTATTTGTTTATTTTTCTAAATACATTCAAATATGTATCCGCTCATGAA
TTAATTCTTAGAAAAACTCATCGAGCATCAAATGAAACTGCAATTTATTCATATCAGGATTATCAATACC
ATATTTTTGAAAAAGCCGTTTCTGTAATGAAGGAGAAAACTCACCGAGGCAGTTCCATAGGATGGCAAGA
TCCTGGTATCGGTCTGCGATTCCGACTCGTCCAACATCAATACAACCTATTAATTTCCCCTCGTCAAAAA
TAAGGTTATCAAGTGAGAAATCACCATGAGTGACGACTGAATCCGGTGAGAATGGCAAAAGTTTATGCAT
TTCTTTCCAGACTTGTTCAACAGGCCAGCCATTACGCTCGTCATCAAAATCACTCGCATCAACCAAACCG
TTATTCATTCGTGATTGCGCCTGAGCGAGACGAAATACGCGATCGCTGTTAAAAGGACAATTACAAACAG
GAATCGAATGCAACCGGCGCAGGAACACTGCCAGCGCATCAACAATATTTTCACCTGAATCAGGATATTC
TTCTAATACCTGGAATGCTGTTTTCCCGGGGATCGCAGTGGTGAGTAACCATGCATCATCAGGAGTACGG
ATAAAATGCTTGATGGTCGGAAGAGGCATAAATTCCGTCAGCCAGTTTAGTCTGACCATCTCATCTGTAA
CATCATTGGCAACGCTACCTTTGCCATGTTTCAGAAACAACTCTGGCGCATCGGGCTTCCCATACAATCG
ATAGATTGTCGCACCTGATTGCCCGACATTATCGCGAGCCCATTTATACCCATATAAATCAGCATCCATG
TTGGAATTTAATCGCGGCCTAGAGCAAGACGTTTCCCGTTGAATATGGCTCATAACACCCCTTGTATTAC
TGTTTATGTAAGCAGACAGTTTTATTGTTCATGACCAAAATCCCTTAACGTGAGTTTTCGTTCCACTGAG
CGTCAGACCCCGTAGAAAAGATCAAAGGATCTTCTTGAGATCCTTTTTTTCTGCGCGTAATCTGCTGCTT
GCAAACAAAAAAACCACCGCTACCAGCGGTGGTTTGTTTGCCGGATCAAGAGCTACCAACTCTTTTTCCG
AAGGTAACTGGCTTCAGCAGAGCGCAGATACCAAATACTGTCCTTCTAGTGTAGCCGTAGTTAGGCCACC
ACTTCAAGAACTCTGTAGCACCGCCTACATACCTCGCTCTGCTAATCCTGTTACCAGTGGCTGCTGCCAG
TGGCGATAAGTCGTGTCTTACCGGGTTGGACTCAAGACGATAGTTACCGGATAAGGCGCAGCGGTCGGGC
TGAACGGGGGGTTCGTGCACACAGCCCAGCTTGGAGCGAACGACCTACACCGAACTGAGATACCTACAGC
GTGAGCTATGAGAAAGCGCCACGCTTCCCGAAGGGAGAAAGGCGGACAGGTATCCGGTAAGCGGCAGGGT
CGGAACAGGAGAGCGCACGAGGGAGCTTCCAGGGGGAAACGCCTGGTATCTTTATAGTCCTGTCGGGTTT
CGCCACCTCTGACTTGAGCGTCGATTTTTGTGATGCTCGTCAGGGGGGCGGAGCCTATGGAAAAACGCCA
GCAACGCGGCCTTTTTACGGTTCCTGGCCTTTTGCTGGCCTTTTGCTCACATGTTCTTTCCTGCGTTATC
CCCTGATTCTGTGGATAACCGTATTACCGCCTTTGAGTGAGCTGATACCGCTCGCCGCAGCCGAACGACC
GAGCGCAGCGAGTCAGTGAGCGAGGAAGCGGAAGAGCGCCTGATGCGGTATTTTCTCCTTACGCATCTGT
GCGGTATTTCACACCGCAATGGTGCACTCTCAGTACAATCTGCTCTGATGCCGCATAGTTAAGCCAGTAT
ACACTCCGCTATCGCTACGTGACTGGGTCATGGCTGCGCCCCGACACCCGCCAACACCCGCTGACGCGCC
CTGACGGGCTTGTCTGCTCCCGGCATCCGCTTACAGACAAGCTGTGACCGTCTCCGGGAGCTGCATGTGT
CAGAGGTTTTCACCGTCATCACCGAAACGCGCGAGGCAGCTGCGGTAAAGCTCATCAGCGTGGTCGTGAA
GCGATTCACAGATGTCTGCCTGTTCATCCGCGTCCAGCTCGTTGAGTTTCTCCAGAAGCGTTAATGTCTG
GCTTCTGATAAAGCGGGCCATGTTAAGGGCGGTTTTTTCCTGTTTGGTCACTGATGCCTCCGTGTAAGGG
GGATTTCTGTTCATGGGGGTAATGATACCGATGAAACGAGAGAGGATGCTCACGATACGGGTTACTGATG
ATGAACATGCCCGGTTACTGGAACGTTGTGAGGGTAAACAACTGGCGGTATGGATGCGGCGGGACCAGAG
AAAAATCACTCAGGGTCAATGCCAGCGCTTCGTTAATACAGATGTAGGTGTTCCACAGGGTAGCCAGCAG
CATCCTGCGATGCAGATCCGGAACATAATGGTGCAGGGCGCTGACTTCCGCGTTTCCAGACTTTACGAAA
CACGGAAACCGAAGACCATTCATGTTGTTGCTCAGGTCGCAGACGTTTTGCAGCAGCAGTCGCTTCACGT
TCGCTCGCGTATCGGTGATTCATTCTGCTAACCAGTAAGGCAACCCCGCCAGCCTAGCCGGGTCCTCAAC
GACAGGAGCACGATCATGCGCACCCGTGGGGCCGCCATGCCGGCGATAATGGCCTGCTTCTCGCCGAAAC
GTTTGGTGGCGGGACCAGTGACGAAGGCTTGAGCGAGGGCGTGCAAGATTCCGAATACCGCAAGCGACAG
GCCGATCATCGTCGCGCTCCAGCGAAAGCGGTCCTCGCCGAAAATGACCCAGAGCGCTGCCGGCACCTGT
CCTACGAGTTGCATGATAAAGAAGACAGTCATAAGTGCGGCGACGATAGTCATGCCCCGCGCCCACCGGA
AGGAGCTGACTGGGTTGAAGGCTCTCAAGGGCATCGGTCGAGATCCCGGTGCCTAATGAGTGAGCTAACT
TACATTAATTGCGTTGCGCTCACTGCCCGCTTTCCAGTCGGGAAACCTGTCGTGCCAGCTGCATTAATGA
ATCGGCCAACGCGCGGGGAGAGGCGGTTTGCGTATTGGGCGCCAGGGTGGTTTTTCTTTTCACCAGTGAG
ACGGGCAACAGCTGATTGCCCTTCACCGCCTGGCCCTGAGAGAGTTGCAGCAAGCGGTCCACGCTGGTTT
GCCCCAGCAGGCGAAAATCCTGTTTGATGGTGGTTAACGGCGGGATATAACATGAGCTGTCTTCGGTATC
GTCGTATCCCACTACCGAGATATCCGCACCAACGCGCAGCCCGGACTCGGTAATGGCGCGCATTGCGCCC
AGCGCCATCTGATCGTTGGCAACCAGCATCGCAGTGGGAACGATGCCCTCATTCAGCATTTGCATGGTTT
GTTGAAAACCGGACATGGCACTCCAGTCGCCTTCCCGTTCCGCTATCGGCTGAATTTGATTGCGAGTGAG
ATATTTATGCCAGCCAGCCAGACGCAGACGCGCCGAGACAGAACTTAATGGGCCCGCTAACAGCGCGATT
TGCTGGTGACCCAATGCGACCAGATGCTCCACGCCCAGTCGCGTACCGTCTTCATGGGAGAAAATAATAC
TGTTGATGGGTGTCTGGTCAGAGACATCAAGAAATAACGCCGGAACATTAGTGCAGGCAGCTTCCACAGC
AATGGCATCCTGGTCATCCAGCGGATAGTTAATGATCAGCCCACTGACGCGTTGCGCGAGAAGATTGTGC
ACCGCCGCTTTACAGGCTTCGACGCCGCTTCGTTCTACCATCGACACCACCACGCTGGCACCCAGTTGAT
CGGCGCGAGATTTAATCGCCGCGACAATTTGCGACGGCGCGTGCAGGGCCAGACTGGAGGTGGCAACGCC
AATCAGCAACGACTGTTTGCCCGCCAGTTGTTGTGCCACGCGGTTGGGAATGTAATTCAGCTCCGCCATC
GCCGCTTCCACTTTTTCCCGCGTTTTCGCAGAAACGTGGCTGGCCTGGTTCACCACGCGGGAAACGGTCT
GATAAGAGACACCGGCATACTCTGCGACATCGTATAACGTTACTGGTTTCACATTCACCACCCTGAATTG
ACTCTCTTCCGGGCGCTATCATGCCATACCGCGAAAGGTTTTGCGCCATTCGATGGTGTCCGGGATCTCG
ACGCTCTCCCTTATGCGACTCCTGCATTAGGAAGCAGCCCAGTAGTAGGTTGAGGCCGTTGAGCACCGCC
GCCGCAAGGAATGGTGCATG
Features (pLannotate 1.2.2; 20 found; start..end, strand, type, name):
    209..227     +  promoter       T7 promoter: promoter for bacteriophage T7 RNA polymerase
    228..252     +  protein_bind   lac operator: The lac repressor binds to the lac operator to inhibit transcription in E. coli. This inhibition can be relieved by adding lactose or isopropyl-β-D-thiogalactopyranoside (IPTG). lac repressor encoded by lacI
    267..289     +  RBS            RBS: efficient ribosome binding site from bacteriophage T7 gene 10 (Olins and Rangwala, 1989)
    308..324     +  CDS            capTEV™ (fragment): composite tag for in vivo biotinylation, TEV protease cleavage, and 6xHis tagging
    359..619     +  CDS            ISG15 (fragment): ISG15_HUMAN - Also known as G1P2, UCRP. Experimental evidence at protein level: Swiss-Prot protein existence level 1. Ubiquitin-like protein which plays a key role in the innate immune response to viral infection either via its conjugation to a target protein (ISGylation) or via its action as a free or unconjugated protein. ISGylation involves a cascade of enzymatic reactions involving E1, E2, and E3 enzymes which catalyze the conjugation of ISG15 to a lysine residue in the target protein. Its target proteins include IFIT1, MX1/MxA, PPM1B, UBE2L6, UBA7, CHMP5, CHMP2A, CHMP4B and CHMP6. Can als
    643..660     +  CDS            9xHis (fragment): 9xHis affinity tag
    670..719     +  CDS            SET1 (fragment): solubility-enhancement tag derived from T7 phage gene 10B
    727..774     +  terminator     T7 terminator: transcription terminator for bacteriophage T7 RNA polymerase
    811..1239    +  rep_origin     f1 ori (sequence partly withheld): f1 bacteriophage origin of replication; arrow indicates direction of (+) strand synthesis
   1292..1349    +  promoter       AmpR promoter (fragment): bla
   1358..2173    -  CDS            KanR: aminoglycoside phosphotransferase; aph(3')-Ia; confers resistance to kanamycin in bacteria or G418 (Geneticin®) in eukaryotes
   2295..2883    +  rep_origin     ori: high-copy-number ColE1/pMB1/pBR322/pUC origin of replication
   3069..3208    -  misc_feature   bom: basis of mobility region from pBR322
   3310..3501    -  CDS            rop: Rop protein, which maintains plasmids at low copy number; rop
   3518..3898    +  CDS            YPB1_ECOLX: Protein predicted: Swiss-Prot protein existence level 4. From Escherichia coli.
   3970..4261    -  CDS            TcR (fragment): tetracycline efflux protein; tet; confers resistance to tetracycline
   4276..4297    -  protein_bind   CAP binding site: CAP binding activates transcription in the presence of cAMP. E. coli catabolite activator protein
   4310..5392    -  CDS            lacI: lac repressor; lacI; The lac repressor binds to the lac operator to inhibit transcription in E. coli. This inhibition can be relieved by adding lactose or isopropyl-β-D-thiogalactopyranoside (IPTG).
   5393..5470    -  promoter       lacI promoter: lacI
   5478..187     -  CDS            TcR (fragment) (across the origin): tetracycline efflux protein; tet; confers resistance to tetracycline
