[The description below was written by a language model from this plasmid's Addgene catalogue record and pLannotate feature annotations shown in this document.]
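Description:
Mature ISG15 C-term. Domain (79-165, W123A) is a pET28a-based bacterial expression plasmid of about 5.6 kb that produces a mutant fragment of human ISG15, the interferon-induced ubiquitin-like modifier. It is maintained in E. coli through a pBR322-type origin accompanied by the bom region and the rop gene, which together keep it at low copy number, and it is selected with kanamycin through an aminoglycoside phosphotransferase gene. An f1 origin is also present. The short tetracycline-resistance and AmpR promoter fragments in the annotation are backbone remnants rather than functional markers.

The insert spans residues 79-165, that is, the C-terminal ubiquitin-like domain, and carries a W123A substitution. The ISG15 gene was obtained by gene synthesis. The plasmid name calls this "mature" ISG15, whereas the purpose and insert fields call it proISG15. The record does not resolve this naming difference. Expression is driven by a T7 promoter followed by a lac operator and the T7 gene 10 ribosome binding site, and it ends at the T7 terminator. The plasmid-borne lacI gene supplies repressor, so transcription is held off until IPTG is added in a host that provides T7 RNA polymerase. The protein is fused at its N terminus to a His6 tag followed by a 3C protease site, allowing metal-affinity purification and subsequent tag removal. The small "capTEV" hit upstream of the coding region probably reflects this histidine tag. The His and SET1 fragments annotated downstream of the insert look like residual pET28a sequence, and the record lists only an N-terminal tag.

The construct is intended for recombinant production of the mutant ISG15 domain, and it was deposited with a study on irreversible inactivation of ISG15 by a viral leader protease.
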