Addgene plasmid #110765: mature ISG15 C-term. Domain (79-165, W123A)
Purpose: Bacterial expression of mutant proISG15 C-term. domain
Depositing lab: David Komander. Depositing organization: MRC Laboratory of Molecular Biology. Publication: Irreversible inactivation of ISG15 by a viral leader protease enables alternative infection detection strategies. Swatek KN, Aumayr M, Pruneda JN, Visser LJ, Berryman S, Kueck AF, Geurink PP, Ovaa H, van Kuppeveld FJM, Tuthill TJ, Skern T, Komander D. Proc Natl Acad Sci U S A. 2018 Mar 6;115(10):2371-2376. doi: 10.1073/pnas.1710617115. Epub 2018 Feb 20. PubMed 29463763.
Backbone
  Vector backbone: pET28a
  Backbone manufacturer: Merck
  Vector type: Bacterial Expression
Growth in bacteria
  Bacterial resistance: Kanamycin, 50 μg/mL
  Growth temperature: 37°C
  Growth strain: DH5alpha
  Copy number: Low Copy
Gene/Insert
  Gene/Insert name: proISG15 C-term. domain (79-165, W123A)
  Species: H. sapiens (human)
  Mutation: W123A
  Entrez Gene: ISG15 (a.k.a. G1P2, IFI15, IMD38, IP17, UCRP, hUCRP)
  Promoter: T7
  Tag / fusion protein: N-His6-3C (N terminal on insert)
  Cloning method: Unknown
  Sequencing primers: 5′ TAATACGACTCACTATAGGG; 3′ GGGTTATGCTAGTTATTGC
Resource information
  A portion of this plasmid was derived from a plasmid made by: ISG15 gene obtained through gene synthesis
Terms and licenses: Academic/Nonprofit Terms; Industry Terms: Not Available to Industry
How to cite: mature ISG15 C-term. Domain (79-165, W123A) was a gift from David Komander (Addgene plasmid # 110765 ; http://n2t.net/addgene:110765 ; RRID:Addgene_110765)
