>Addgene plasmid #110765 | mature ISG15 C-term. Domain (79-165, W123A) | depositor partial sequence | sequence record 208267 | T7
TTTGTTTAACTTTAAGAAGGAGATATACCATGGGCAGCAGCCATCATCATCATCATCACAGCAGCGGTCT
GGAAGTTCTGTTTCAGGGCCCGGACGAACCTCTGAGCATCCTGGTGAGGAATAACAAGGGCCGCAGCAGC
ACCTACGAGGTGCGGCTGACGCAGACCGTGGCCCACCTGAAGCAGCAAGTGAGCGGGCTGGAGGGTGTGC
AGGACGACCTGTTCGCGCTGACCTTCGAGGGGAAGCCCCTGGAGGACCAGCTCCCGCTGGGGGAGTACGG
CCTCAAGCCCCTGAGCACCGTGTTCATGAATCTGCGCCTGCGGGGAGGCGGCACAGAGCCTGGCGGGCGG
AGCTAAAGCTTTCTAGACCATTTAAACACCACCACCACCACCACTGAGATCCGGCTGCTAACAAAGCCCG
AAAGGAAGCTGAGTTGGCTGCTGCCACCGCTGAGCAATAACTAGCATAACCCCTTGGGGCCTCTAAACGG
GTCTTGAGGGGTTTTTTGCTGAAAGGAGGAACTATATCCGGATTGGCGAATGGG
[124 nt withheld, positions 545-668]
C
[91 nt withheld, positions 670-760]
A
[49 nt withheld, positions 762-810]
CCTTTGACGTTGGAGTCCACGTTCTTT
[37 nt withheld, positions 838-874]
ACCCTATCTCGGTCTATTCTTTTGATTTATAAGGGATTTTGCCGATTTCGGCCTATTGGTTAAAAAATGA
GCTGATTTAACAAAAATTTAACGCGAATTTTAACAAAATATTAACGCTTACAATTTAGGTGGCACTTTTC
GGGGAAATGTGCGCGGAACCCCTATTTGTTTATTTTTCTAAATACATTCAAATATGTATCCGCTCATGAA
TTAATTCTTAGAAAAACTCATCGAGCATCAAATGAAACTGCAATTTATTCATATCAGGATTATCAATACC
ATATTTTTGAAAAAGCCGTTTCTGTAATGAAGGAAAAACTCACCGAGGC
